Addgene plasmid #161331: pDONR221-SLC39A7_STOP
Purpose: Gateway entry clone with codon-optimized ORF sequence for subcloning into custom expression vectors. Contains a STOP codon at the end of the codon-optimized ORF sequence.
Depositing lab: RESOLUTE Consortium & Giulio Superti-Furga. Depositing organization: CeMM Research Center for Molecular Medicine. Publication: The RESOLUTE consortium: unlocking SLC transporters for drug discovery. Superti-Furga G, Lackner D, Wiedmer T, Ingles-Prieto A, Barbosa B, Girardi E, Goldmann U, Gurtl B, Klavins K, Klimek C, Lindinger S, Lineiro-Retes E, Muller AC, Onstein S, Redinger G, Reil D, Sedlyarov V, Wolf G, Crawford M, Everley R, ... Steppan CM. Nat Rev Drug Discov. 2020 Jul;19(7):429-430. doi: 10.1038/d41573-020-00056-6. PubMed 32265506.
Backbone
  Vector backbone: pDONR221
  Backbone manufacturer: ThermoFisher Scientific
  Backbone size w/o insert (bp): 2550
  Vector type: Mammalian Expression
Growth in bacteria
  Bacterial resistance: Kanamycin, 50 μg/mL
  Growth temperature: 37°C
  Growth strain: NEB Stable
  Copy number: High Copy
Gene/Insert
  Gene/Insert name: SLC39A7 (alt name: H2-KE4, D6S2244E, KE4, RING5, ZIP7, HKE4)
  Species: H. sapiens (human)
  Insert size (bp): 1410
  Entrez Gene: SLC39A7 (a.k.a. D6S115E, D6S2244E, H2-KE4, HKE4, KE4, RING5, ZIP7)
  Cloning method: Gateway Cloning
  Sequencing primers: 5′ M13-fwd; 3′ M13-rev
Terms and licenses: Academic/Nonprofit Terms; Industry Terms
Depositor comments: This plasmid contains a STOP codon at the end of the codon-optimized ORF. For the version of this plasmid that does not contain a STOP codon, please see Addgene plasmid 132165 For more information on the full Resolute plasmid collection, please see www.addgene.org/depositor-collections/re-solute/. Please provide your feedback on this plasmid to the RESOLUTE consortium by filling out their RESOLUTE repository feedback form: https://forms.office.com/Pages/ResponsePage.aspx?id=0e05yklzmkS7rjFGQL4N7z4feCLQvEJAmVcOCM_u885UN1JJRko0Ukg4TVQwNTZLOUxPQVJWT1NHUCQlQCN0PWcu
How to cite: pDONR221-SLC39A7_STOP was a gift from RESOLUTE Consortium & Giulio Superti-Furga (Addgene plasmid # 161331 ; http://n2t.net/addgene:161331 ; RRID:Addgene_161331)
