[The description below was written by a language model from this plasmid's Addgene catalogue record and pLannotate feature annotations shown in this document.]
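Description:
pDONR221-SLC39A7_STOP is a Gateway entry clone built on the pDONR221 backbone, carrying a codon-optimized open reading frame for human SLC39A7 (also known as ZIP7, HKE4 or KE4), a member of the solute carrier family. The sequenced plasmid is 3,960 nt. It is propagated in E. coli from a high-copy ColE1/pUC-type origin and selected through an aminoglycoside phosphotransferase gene conferring kanamycin resistance. Although the catalogue classes it as a mammalian expression vector, the feature table shows no eukaryotic promoter or polyadenylation signal. The plasmid therefore serves as a donor of the ORF rather than as an expression construct in its own right.

The roughly 1.4 kb SLC39A7 coding sequence lies between attL1 and attL2 sites, the substrates of the LR Clonase reaction. This arrangement allows directional, in-frame transfer of the ORF into any attR-containing destination vector, which then supplies the promoter, tags and selection markers. This version retains a stop codon at the end of the ORF, so it suits native or N-terminally tagged expression and cannot give C-terminal fusions. The depositor notes that a companion clone without the stop codon exists for that purpose. Other annotated elements are standard backbone features: rrnB T1 and T2 terminators upstream of the cassette that shield the insert from read-through transcription, a T7 promoter just outside attL2 pointing back toward the insert, and short lacI and lacZα fragments that appear to be nonfunctional remnants. M13 forward and reverse primer sites are listed for sequencing across the insert. The clone belongs to a consortium collection of SLC transporter ORFs intended for subcloning into custom expression vectors for transporter research and drug discovery.
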