Features (pLannotate 1.2.2; 10 found; start..end, strand, type, name):
      1..100     +  protein_bind   attL1: mutant version of attL; recombination site for the Gateway® LR reaction LR Clonase™
    106..1512    +  CDS            SLC39A7: S39A7_HUMAN - Also known as HKE4 From Homo sapiens (Human).
   1517..1616    -  protein_bind   attL2: mutant version of attL; recombination site for the Gateway® LR reaction LR Clonase™
   1634..1652    -  promoter       T7 promoter: promoter for bacteriophage T7 RNA polymerase
   1786..2595    +  CDS            KanR: aminoglycoside phosphotransferase; aph(3')-Ia; confers resistance to kanamycin in bacteria or G418 (Geneticin®) in eukaryotes
   2742..3330    +  rep_origin     ori: high-copy-number ColE1/pMB1/pBR322/pUC origin of replication
   3513..3605    +  CDS            lacI (fragment): lac repressor; lacI; The lac repressor binds to the lac operator to inhibit transcription in E. coli. This inhibition can be relieved by adding lactose or isopropyl-β-D-thiogalactopyranoside (IPTG).
   3660..3687    -  terminator     rrnB T2 terminator: transcription terminator T2 from the E. coli rrnB gene
   3819..3862    +  terminator     rrnB T1 terminator: Escherichia coli rrnB; transcription terminator T1 from the E. coli rrnB gene
   3909..3945    -  CDS            lacZα (fragment): LacZα fragment of β-galactosidase; lacZ fragment
>Addgene plasmid #161331 | pDONR221-SLC39A7_STOP | addgene full sequence | sequence record 369847 | Addgene NGS Result
CAAATAATGATTTTATTTTGACTGATAGTGACCTGTTCGTTGCAACACATTGATGAGCAATGCTTTTTTA
TAATGCCAACTTTGTACAAAAAAGCAGGCTCCACCATGGCCAGGGGACTGGGAGCACCTCACTGGGTGGC
AGTGGGACTGCTGACCTGGGCCACACTGGGACTGCTGGTGGCAGGACTGGGAGGACACGACGATCTGCAC
GACGATCTGCAGGAGGACTTCCACGGACACAGCCACAGGCACTCCCACGAGGATTTTCACCACGGACACA
GCCACGCACACGGACACGGCCACACCCACGAGTCCATCTGGCACGGCCACACACACGACCACGATCACGG
ACACTCCCACGAGGACCTGCACCACGGCCACTCTCACGGCTACAGCCACGAGTCCCTGTATCACAGGGGA
CACGGACACGATCACGAGCACAGCCACGGAGGATACGGAGAGTCCGGAGCACCAGGCATCAAGCAGGACC
TGGATGCAGTGACCCTGTGGGCATATGCACTGGGAGCAACAGTGCTGATCTCTGCCGCACCTTTCTTTGT
GCTGTTTCTCATTCCAGTAGAAAGTAATTCCCCTAGGCACCGCAGCCTGCTGCAGATCCTGCTGTCTTTC
GCCAGCGGAGGACTGCTGGGCGACGCCTTTCTGCACCTGATCCCACACGCACTGGAGCCACACAGCCACC
ACACCCTGGAGCAGCCTGGACACGGACACTCCCACTCTGGACAGGGACCAATCCTGTCTGTGGGACTGTG
GGTGCTGAGCGGAATCGTGGCCTTCCTGGTGGTGGAGAAGTTTGTGCGGCACGTGAAGGGAGGCCATGGA
CACTCCCACGGACACGGACACGCACACTCCCACACCAGAGGATCTCACGGACACGGCCGGCAGGAGAGAT
CTACAAAGGAGAAGCAGAGCTCCGAGGAGGAGGAGAAGGAGACCAGGGGAGTGCAGAAGAGGAGAGGAGG
ATCCACAGTGCCAAAGGACGGACCCGTGCGCCCTCAGAATGCAGAGGAGGAGAAGCGGGGCCTGGATCTG
AGAGTGAGCGGATACCTGAACCTGGCAGCAGACCTGGCCCACAATTTCACCGATGGCCTGGCCATCGGAG
CATCCTTTAGGGGAGGAAGGGGACTGGGCATCCTGACCACAATGACAGTGCTGCTGCACGAGGTGCCACA
CGAAGTGGGCGATTTTGCCATCCTGGTGCAGTCCGGCTGCTCTAAGAAGCAGGCCATGCGGCTGCAGCTG
CTGACCGCAGTGGGCGCCCTGGCAGGAACCGCCTGTGCCCTGCTGACAGAGGGCGGCGCCGTGGGCTCTG
AGATCGCAGGAGGAGCAGGACCTGGATGGGTGCTGCCATTCACCGCCGGCGGCTTTATCTATGTGGCCAC
AGTGTCCGTGCTGCCAGAGCTGCTGAGGGAGGCATCTCCACTGCAGAGCCTGCTGGAGGTGCTGGGACTG
CTGGGAGGCGTGATCATGATGGTGCTGATCGCCCACCTGGAGTAAGACCCAGCTTTCTTGTACAAAGTTG
GCATTATAAGAAAGCATTGCTTATCAATTTGTTGCAACGAACAGGTCACTATCAGTCAAAATAAAATCAT
TATTTGCCATCCAGCTGATATCCCCTATAGTGAGTCGTATTACATGGTCATAGCTGTTTCCTGGCAGCTC
TGGCCCGTGTCTCAAAATCTCTGATGTTACATTGCACAAGATAAAAATATATCATCATGAACAATAAAAC
TGTCTGCTTACATAAACAGTAATACAAGGGGTGTTATGAGCCATATTCAACGGGAAACGTCGAGGCCGCG
ATTAAATTCCAACATGGATGCTGATTTATATGGGTATAAATGGGCTCGCGATAATGTCGGGCAATCAGGT
GCGACAATCTATCGCTTGTATGGGAAGCCCGATGCGCCAGAGTTGTTTCTGAAACATGGCAAAGGTAGCG
TTGCCAATGATGTTACAGATGAGATGGTCAGACTAAACTGGCTGACGGAATTTATGCCTCTTCCGACCAT
CAAGCATTTTATCCGTACTCCTGATGATGCATGGTTACTCACCACTGCGATCCCCGGAAAAACAGCATTC
CAGGTATTAGAAGAATATCCTGATTCAGGTGAAAATATTGTTGATGCGCTGGCAGTGTTCCTGCGCCGGT
TGCATTCGATTCCTGTTTGTAATTGTCCTTTTAACAGCGATCGCGTATTTCGTCTCGCTCAGGCGCAATC
ACGAATGAATAACGGTTTGGTTGATGCGAGTGATTTTGATGACGAGCGTAATGGCTGGCCTGTTGAACAA
GTCTGGAAAGAAATGCATAAACTTTTGCCATTCTCACCGGATTCAGTCGTCACTCATGGTGATTTCTCAC
TTGATAACCTTATTTTTGACGAGGGGAAATTAATAGGTTGTATTGATGTTGGACGAGTCGGAATCGCAGA
CCGATACCAGGATCTTGCCATCCTATGGAACTGCCTCGGTGAGTTTTCTCCTTCATTACAGAAACGGCTT
TTTCAAAAATATGGTATTGATAATCCTGATATGAATAAATTGCAGTTTCATTTGATGCTCGATGAGTTTT
TCTAATCAGAATTGGTTAATTGGTTGTAACACTGGCAGAGCATTACGCTGACTTGACGGGACGGCGCAAG
CTCATGACCAAAATCCCTTAACGTGAGTTACGCGTCGTTCCACTGAGCGTCAGACCCCGTAGAAAAGATC
AAAGGATCTTCTTGAGATCCTTTTTTTCTGCGCGTAATCTGCTGCTTGCAAACAAAAAAACCACCGCTAC
CAGCGGTGGTTTGTTTGCCGGATCAAGAGCTACCAACTCTTTTTCCGAAGGTAACTGGCTTCAGCAGAGC
GCAGATACCAAATACTGTTCTTCTAGTGTAGCCGTAGTTAGGCCACCACTTCAAGAACTCTGTAGCACCG
CCTACATACCTCGCTCTGCTAATCCTGTTACCAGTGGCTGCTGCCAGTGGCGATAAGTCGTGTCTTACCG
GGTTGGACTCAAGACGATAGTTACCGGATAAGGCGCAGCGGTCGGGCTGAACGGGGGGTTCGTGCACACA
GCCCAGCTTGGAGCGAACGACCTACACCGAACTGAGATACCTACAGCGTGAGCTATGAGAAAGCGCCACG
CTTCCCGAAGGGAGAAAGGCGGACAGGTATCCGGTAAGCGGCAGGGTCGGAACAGGAGAGCGCACGAGGG
AGCTTCCAGGGGGAAACGCCTGGTATCTTTATAGTCCTGTCGGGTTTCGCCACCTCTGACTTGAGCGTCG
ATTTTTGTGATGCTCGTCAGGGGGGCGGAGCCTATGGAAAAACGCCAGCAACGCGGCCTTTTTACGGTTC
CTGGCCTTTTGCTGGCCTTTTGCTCACATGTTCTTTCCTGCGTTATCCCCTGATTCTGTGGATAACCGTA
TTACCGCCTTTGAGTGAGCTGATACCGCTCGCCGCAGCCGAACGACCGAGCGCAGCGAGTCAGTGAGCGA
GGAAGCGGAAGAGCGCCCAATACGCAAACCGCCTCTCCCCGCGCGTTGGCCGATTCATTAATGCAGCTGG
CACGACAGGTTTCCCGACTGGAAAGCGGGCAGTGAGCGCAACGCAATTAATACGCGTACCGCTAGCCAGG
AAGAGTTTGTAGAAACGCAAAAAGGCCATCCGTCAGGATGGCCTTCTGCTTAGTTTGATGCCTGGCAGTT
TATGGCGGGCGTCCTGCCCGCCACCCTCCGGGCCGTTGCTTCACAACGTTCAAATCCGCTCCCGGCGGAT
TTGTCCTACTCAGGAGAGCGTTCACCGACAAACAACAGATAAAACGAAAGGCCCAGTCTTCCGACTGAGC
CTTTCGTTTTATTTGATGCCTGGCAGTTCCCTACTCTCGCGTTAACGCTAGCATGGATGTTTTCCCAGTC
ACGACGTTGTAAAACGACGGCCAGTCTTAAGCTCGGGCCC
