>Addgene plasmid #161331 | pDONR221-SLC39A7_STOP | depositor partial sequence | sequence record 312597 | Codon-optimized ORF of SLC39A7
ATGGCCAGGGGACTGGGAGCACCTCACTGGGTGGCAGTGGGACTGCTGACCTGGGCCACACTGGGACTGC
TGGTGGCAGGACTGGGAGGACACGACGATCTGCACGACGATCTGCAGGAGGACTTCCACGGACACAGCCA
CAGGCACTCCCACGAGGATTTTCACCACGGACACAGCCACGCACACGGACACGGCCACACCCACGAGTCC
ATCTGGCACGGCCACACACACGACCACGATCACGGACACTCCCACGAGGACCTGCACCACGGCCACTCTC
ACGGCTACAGCCACGAGTCCCTGTATCACAGGGGACACGGACACGATCACGAGCACAGCCACGGAGGATA
CGGAGAGTCCGGAGCACCAGGCATCAAGCAGGACCTGGATGCAGTGACCCTGTGGGCATATGCACTGGGA
GCAACAGTGCTGATCTCTGCCGCACCTTTCTTTGTGCTGTTTCTCATTCCAGTAGAAAGTAATTCCCCTA
GGCACCGCAGCCTGCTGCAGATCCTGCTGTCTTTCGCCAGCGGAGGACTGCTGGGCGACGCCTTTCTGCA
CCTGATCCCACACGCACTGGAGCCACACAGCCACCACACCCTGGAGCAGCCTGGACACGGACACTCCCAC
TCTGGACAGGGACCAATCCTGTCTGTGGGACTGTGGGTGCTGAGCGGAATCGTGGCCTTCCTGGTGGTGG
AGAAGTTTGTGCGGCACGTGAAGGGAGGCCATGGACACTCCCACGGACACGGACACGCACACTCCCACAC
CAGAGGATCTCACGGACACGGCCGGCAGGAGAGATCTACAAAGGAGAAGCAGAGCTCCGAGGAGGAGGAG
AAGGAGACCAGGGGAGTGCAGAAGAGGAGAGGAGGATCCACAGTGCCAAAGGACGGACCCGTGCGCCCTC
AGAATGCAGAGGAGGAGAAGCGGGGCCTGGATCTGAGAGTGAGCGGATACCTGAACCTGGCAGCAGACCT
GGCCCACAATTTCACCGATGGCCTGGCCATCGGAGCATCCTTTAGGGGAGGAAGGGGACTGGGCATCCTG
ACCACAATGACAGTGCTGCTGCACGAGGTGCCACACGAAGTGGGCGATTTTGCCATCCTGGTGCAGTCCG
GCTGCTCTAAGAAGCAGGCCATGCGGCTGCAGCTGCTGACCGCAGTGGGCGCCCTGGCAGGAACCGCCTG
TGCCCTGCTGACAGAGGGCGGCGCCGTGGGCTCTGAGATCGCAGGAGGAGCAGGACCTGGATGGGTGCTG
CCATTCACCGCCGGCGGCTTTATCTATGTGGCCACAGTGTCCGTGCTGCCAGAGCTGCTGAGGGAGGCAT
CTCCACTGCAGAGCCTGCTGGAGGTGCTGGGACTGCTGGGAGGCGTGATCATGATGGTGCTGATCGCCCA
CCTGGAGTAA
